>Addgene plasmid #244785 | CL20_mEGFP_Vidr_018 | addgene full sequence | sequence record 488247 | Addgene NGS Result
TTGAGATCCTTTTTTTCTGCGCGTAATCTGCTGCTTGCAAACAAAAAAACCACCGCTACCAGCGGTGGTT
TGTTTGCCGGATCAAGAGCTACCAACTCTTTTTCCGAAGGTAACTGGCTTCAGCAGAGCGCAGATACCAA
ATACTGTTCTTCTAGTGTAGCCGTAGTTAGGCCACCACTTCAAGAACTCTGTAGCACCGCCTACATACCT
CGCTCTGCTAATCCTGTTACCAGTGGCTGCTGCCAGTGGCGATAAGTCGTGTCTTACCGGGTTGGACTCA
AGACGATAGTTACCGGATAAGGCGCAGCGGTCGGGCTGAACGGGGGGTTCGTGCACACAGCCCAGCTTGG
AGCGAACGACCTACACCGAACTGAGATACCTACAGCGTGAGCTATGAGAAAGCGCCACGCTTCCCGAAGG
GAGAAAGGCGGACAGGTATCCGGTAAGCGGCAGGGTCGGAACAGGAGAGCGCACGAGGGAGCTTCCAGGG
GGAAACGCCTGGTATCTTTATAGTCCTGTCGGGTTTCGCCACCTCTGACTTGAGCGTCGATTTTTGTGAT
GCTCGTCAGGGGGGCGGAGCCTATGGAAAAACGCCAGCAACGCGGCCTTTTTACGGTTCCTGGCCTTTTG
CTGGCCTTTTGCTCACATGTTCTTTCCTGCGTTATCCCCTGATTCTGTGGATAACCGTATTACCGCCTTT
GAGTGAGCTGATACCGCTCGCCGCAGCCGAACGACCGAGCGCAGCGAGTCAGTGAGCGAGGAAGCGGAAG
AGCGCCCAATACGCAAACCGCCTCTCCCCGCGCGTTGGCCGATTCATTAATGCAGCGGATCCAGACATGA
TAAGATACATTGATGAGTTTGGACAAACCACAACTAGAATGCAGTGAAAAAAATGCTTTATTTGTGAAAT
TTGTGATGCTATTGCTTTATTTGTAACCATTATAAGCTGCAATAAACAAGTTAGCTTTTTGCAAAAGCCT
AGGCCTCCAAAAAAGCCTCCTCACTACTTCTGGAATAGCTCAGAGGCCGAGGCGGCCTCGGCCTCTGCAT
AAATAAAAAAAATTAGTCAGCCATGGGGCGGAGAATGGGCGGAACTGGGCGGAGTTAGGGGCGGGATGGG
CGGAGTTAGGGGCGGGACTATGGTTGCTGACTAATTGAGATGCGGATCCGCTGGCACGACAGGTTTCCCG
ACTGGAAAGCGGGCAGTGAGCGCAACGCAATTAATGTGAGTTAGCTCACTCATTAGGCACCCCAGGCTTT
ACACTTTATGCTTCCGGCTCGTATGTTGTGTGGAATTGTGAGCGGATAACAATTTCACACAGGAAACAGC
TATGACCATGATTACGCCAAGCTTGGGCTGCAGGTCGAGGGATCTCCATAAGAGAAGAGGGACAGCTATG
ACTGGGAGTAGTCAGGAGAGGAGGAAAAATCTGGCTAGTAAAACATGTAAGGAAAATTTTAGGGATGTTA
AAGAAAAAAATAACACAAAACAAAATATAAAAAAAATCTAACCTCAAGTCAAGGCTTTTCTATGGAATAA
GGAATGGACAGCAGGGGGCTGTTTCATATACTGATGACCTCTTTATAGCCAACCTTTGTTCATGGCAGCC
AGCATATGGGCATATGTTGCCAAACTCTAAACCAAATACTCATTCTGATGTTTTAAATGATTTGCCCTCC
CATATGTCCTTCCGAGTGAGAGACACAAAAAATTCCAACACACTATTGCAATGAAAATAAATTTCCTTTA
TTAGCCAGAAGTCAGATGCTCAAGGGGCTTCATGATGTCCCCATAATTTTTGGCAGAGGGAAAAAGATCT
GCTAGCTCGAGCAGCTGAAGCTTTATTGAGGCTTAAGCAGTGGGTTCCCTAGTTAGCCAGAGAGCTCCCA
GGCTCAGATCTGGTCTAACCAGAGAGACCCAGTACAGGCAAAAAGCAGATCTTGTCTTCTTTGGGAGTGA
ATTAGCCCTTCCAGTCCCCCCTTTTCTTTTAAAAAGTGGCTAAGATCTACAGCTGCCTTGTAAGTCATTG
GTCTTAAAGGTACCGTAATCTTATCTAGAACCGGTTCATGCTGGCTTCGAAGCGCTATCGGTCGAAGGGC
TGGCTGAGGTAATCGGGGCAACCGCCGAGGTGGCCGATGCTAAACCAGTAAAAAGAGGAGCGGTAGTCGT
TGGGGCCGTCGCAGGTGTCGTAGTTTGCTTGAAGAAGGGTGCCGGCAACGGAACTGATGCGGGAGGCCCC
ATTGATGAGAAGACTGGTTGGAATGTAGGCGCTGTCGTGGAAGTAGTAGTGGGCAGAGACGAACTAGAGG
GTGCAGTGGCCGTTACGCTGGGTCCTGGTGGCGTTGGGCCCTCTTTCTCTGACTTAGGTGGTGCGGTGAA
AATTGGTTTGAACATTGGCGGTGCCGAGCTGGCTGCGGGGGCGGCTGGCGAGGAGGGGCTGGTATTCTGT
GTGCCAAAAAGGAAGGATTGCTTAGGCGCTGGAGAGGGGGCTGATGTGGCTTGGGGTTTTGTCGCAGTTT
CTGCCTGCAACGTAGGGGGCGCTTTTGTATCAGTAGCAGGCACCATACTTGGAGCAGGAATTAAGCCTAA
TAAAGTCGTTGGCGGTTTAGAGTCGAAGCTTGGGGAAGGTAATAATCCGGGAGGCCCGGACTGGGAAAGG
CCCAGGGGAGGCAGTAAACTGGGGGTCTTAGGCGGACTAAGTGCTTCGGTAGTTGCTGCCCCGGCGCTTT
CGGGACACGGCGGCAGTGATGGGGGAGTCTGCATTTTCTTCAATGATTCCAGAAGCGGGTTTGTCGAGGG
AGCAAGTAACGACGTAGGTGGCGAGGCAGGTGCAGCGGCTGGAAGAGTAAAAGTAAATGATGGTTGCGTG
ATAGGCGGGGTTTCTGTTACACTGTTAGACGCAGCGTCACTCTTATCTTCCAGAGCCTGATTGAACCATT
GTAACGAAGCCTTCTTCTCAAGGTCCAAGTCCTCAGCTGTGATACTGTATCCCAGCTGGGGCGGGGGCGG
TAAGGTTAACTGTTCACCGCGGCGAGACGGCAGCAATTGTACCTTACGTTTACGCTGTCCGGAGCTTCCT
GGCGTACTCTGTGAATTCGAGTTTTGTTTCTTACGAGGCGTTGTGTCCGCGGCCTTCTCACCTTGGCTTT
CGCGATCCGCGGCCAGGGGGGTGGACGAACTACTATGGTGGCACAACTCCTCCTCACGGATCTTTTTTGC
TGGGCGCTCGGGAGTTTGCGAGCGCGATGATGCTGGGCTAGAGAAGGGCGAAGAACTGGGGCCGTTGCGT
TTCCACAGCTGCGAGATCCCGCGAGTAGAGCTGTAGCTGGATGTGATTGCGTTACGAGACGAGCTAGGGA
TACCGGAGGCATACGCACCTGTCAAACTTGACATGGAACTTGAGCGGGAGCGCTTATTCAGGTGATCGTC
TGAACTTTGGGAATTCAATCCACGCTTAAGACTCCCTGGCTTGGGCACAAAGGAAGCGGGTACACCATTA
GCGACCAAAGGTTCGAAAGCCGAATGGCCACTGCCCGACGAGTCGTGACGGCGGCGCTTGTTTTCTTGGC
CATCTAAGAAGATCTGGTCTTCTTCCTCTACCGTACGTTTTTTTTCCTTCTCTTTAAGAGCAGACAGCAC
AGTCTCTTTAGCGCACGGGTCAGGCGCGTTGCTACTAGGGGAACTCAAGGTGCTCGAAATAATCTGTTCG
GGAATTGCTGAACGGGAAAAACGGCGGTCTGGTGGCGCAATGCGAACAGTTACAGGCGAACAAACCATAC
GTGAGTTGCGCGGAGAAAGCCGGGAAGCGGCCGCACTTCCCCCGGAGCCTCCGCTTCCGCCCTTGTACAG
CTCGTCCATGCCGAGAGTGATCCCGGCGGCGGTCACGAACTCCAGCAGGACCATGTGATCGCGCTTCTCG
TTGGGGTCTTTGCTCAGCTTGGACTGGGTGCTCAGGTAGTGGTTGTCGGGCAGCAGCACGGGGCCGTCGC
CGATGGGGGTGTTCTGCTGGTAGTGGTCGGCGAGCTGCACGCTGCCGTCCTCGATGTTGTGGCGGATCTT
GAAGTTCACCTTGATGCCGTTCTTCTGCTTGTCGGCCATGATATAGACGTTGTGGCTGTTGTAGTTGTAC
TCCAGCTTGTGCCCCAGGATGTTGCCGTCCTCCTTGAAGTCGATGCCCTTCAGCTCGATGCGGTTCACCA
GGGTGTCGCCCTCGAACTTCACCTCGGCGCGGGTCTTGTAGTTGCCGTCGTCCTTGAAGAAGATGGTGCG
CTCCTGGACGTAGCCTTCGGGCATGGCGGACTTGAAGAAGTCGTGCTGCTTCATGTGGTCGGGGTAGCGG
CTGAAGCACTGCACGCCGTAGGTCAGGGTGGTCACGAGGGTGGGCCAGGGCACGGGCAGCTTGCCGGTGG
TGCAGATGAACTTCAGGGTCAGCTTGCCGTAGGTGGCATCGCCCTCGCCCTCGCCGGACACGCTGAACTT
GTGGCCGTTTACGTCGCCGTCCAGCTCGACCAGGATGGGCACCACCCCGGTGAACAGCTCCTCGCCCTTG
CTCACCATGGTGGCGACCGGTGGATCCCGGGCCCGCGGTACCGTCGACTGCAGAATTCGGTTCACTAAAC
GAGCCCGGTTCACTAAACGAGCTCTGCTTATATAGACCTCCCACCGTACACGCCTACCGCCCATTTGCGT
CAATGGGGCGGAGTTGTTACGACATTTTGGAAAGTCCCGTTGATTTTGGTGCCAAAACAAACTCCCATTG
ACGTCAATGGGGTGGAGACTTGGAAATCCCCGTGAGTCAAACCGCTATCCACGCCCATTGATGTACTGCC
AAAACCGCATCACCATGGTAATAGCGATGACTAATACGTAGATGTACTGCCAAGTAGGAAAGTCCCATAA
GGTCATGTACTGGGCATAATGCCAGGCGGGCCATTTACCGTCATTGACGTCAATAGGGGGCGTACTTGGC
ATATGATACACTTGATGTACTGCCAAGTGGGCAGTTTACCGTAAATACTCCACCCATTGACGTCAATGGA
AAGTCCCTATTGGCGTTACTATGGGAACATACGTCATTATTGACGTCAATGGGCGGGGGTCGTTGGGCGG
TCAGCCAGGCGGGCCATTTACCGTAAGTTATGTAACGCGGAACTCCATATATGGGCTATGAACTAATGAC
CCCGTAATTGATTACTATTAATAACTAGCACGCGTTCGAAGCTTGAGCTCGGTCCCCTCGGGGTTGGGAG
GTGGGTCTGAAACGATAATGGTGAATATCCCTGCCTAACTCTATTCACTATAGAAAGTACAGCAAAAACT
ATTCTTAAACCTACCAAGCCTCCTACTATCATTATGAATAATTTTATATACCACAGCCAATTTGTTATGT
TAAACCAATTCCACAAACTTGCCCATTTATCTAATTCCAATAATTCTTGTTCATTCTTTTCTTGCTGGTT
TTGCGATTCTTCAATTAAGGAGTGTATTAAGCTTGTGTAATTGTTAATTTCTCTGTCCCACTCCATCCAG
GTCGTGTGATTCCAAATCTGTTCCAGAGATTTATTACTCCAACTAGCATTCCAAGGCACAGCAGTGGTGC
AAATGAGTTTTCCAGAGCAACCCCAAATCCCCAGGAGCTGTTGATCCTTTAGGTATCTTTCCACAGCCAG
GATTCTTGCCTGGAGCTGCTTGATGCCCCAGACTGTGAGTTGCAACAGATGCTGTTGCGCCTCAATAGCC
CTCAGCAAATTGTTCTGCTGCTGCACTATACCAGACAATAATTGTCTGGCCTGTACCGTCAGCGTCATTG
ACGCTGCGCCCATAGTGCTTCCTGCTGCTCCCAAGAACCCAAGGAACAAAGCTCCTATTCCCACTGCTCT
TTTTTCTCTCTGCACCACTCTTCTCTTTGCCTTGGTGGGTGCTACTCCTAATGGTTCAATTTTTACTACT
TTATATTTATATAATTCACTTCTCCAATTGTCCCTCATATCTCCTCCTTATGGTGTTTTACTAAACTTTT
CCATGTTCTAATCCTCATCCTGTCTACTTGCCACACAATCATCACCTGCCATCTGTTTTCCATAATCCCT
AATGATCTTTGCTTTTCTTCTTGGCACTACTTTTATGTCACTATTATCTTGTATTACTACTGCCCCTTCA
CCTTTCCAGAGGAGCTTTGCTGGTCCTTTCCAAAGTGGATTTCTGCTGTCCCTGTAATAAACCCGAAAAT
TTTGAATTTTTGTAATTTGTTTTTGTAATTCTTTAGTTTGTATGTCTGTTGCTATTATGTCTACTATTCT
TTCCCCTGCACTGTACCCCCCAATCCCCCCTTTTCTTTTAAAATTGTGGATGAATACTGCCATTTGTACT
GCTGTCTTAAGATGTTCAGCCTGATCTCTTACCTGTCCTATAATTTTCTTTAATTCTTTATTCATAGATT
CTACTACTCCTTGACTTTGGGGATTGTAGGGAATTTCCAGGTCTGAAGATCCTGCTGCTTGCTGTGCTTT
TTTCTTACTTTTGTTTTGCTCTTCCTCTATCTTGTCTAAAGCTTCCTTGGTGTCTTTTATCTCTATCCTT
TGATGCACACAATAGAGGGTTGCTACTGTATTATATAATGATCTAAGTTCTTCTGATCCTGTCTGAAGGG
ATGGTTGTAGCTGTCCCAGTATTTGTCTACAGCCTTCTGATGTTTCTAACAGGCCAGTATTAACTGCGAA
TCGTTCTAGCTCCCTGCTTGCCCATACTATATGTTTTAATTTATATTTTTTCTTTCCCCCTGGCCTTAAC
CGAATTTTTTCCCATCGCGATCTAATTCTCCCCCGCTTAATACTGACGCTCTCGCACCCATCTCTCTCCT
TCTAGCCTCCGCTAGTCAAAATTTTTGGCGTACTCACCAGTCGCCGCCCCTCGCCTCTTGCCGTGCGCGC
TTCAGCAAGCCGAGTCCTGCGTCGAGAGAGCTCCTCTGGTTTCCCTTTCGCTTTCAAGTCCCTGTTCGGG
CGCCACTGCTAGAGATTTTCCACACTGACTAAAAGGGTCTGAGGGATCTCTAGTTACCAGAGTCACACAA
CAGACGGGCACACACTACTTGAAGCACTCAAGGCAAGCTTTATTGAGGCTTAAGCAGTGGGTTCCCTAGT
TAGCCAGAGAGCTCCCAGGCTCAGATCTGGTCTAACCAGAGAGACCCAGTACAGGCAAAAAGCAGCTGCT
TATATGCAGGATCTGAGGGCTCGCCACTCCCCAGTCCCGCCCAGGCCACGCCTCCCATGGTAATAGCGAT
GACTAATACGTAGATGTACTGCCAAGTAGGAAAGTCCCATAAGGTCATGTACTGGGCATAATGCCAGGCG
GGCCATTTACCGTCATTGACGTCAATAGGGGGCGTACTTGGCATATGATACACTTGATGTACTGCCAAGT
GGGCAGTTTACCGTAAATACTCCACCCATTGACGTCAATGGAAAGTCCCTATTGGCGTTACTATGGGAAC
ATACGTCATTATTGACGTCAATGGGCGGGGGTCGTTGGGCGGTCAGCCAGGCGGGCCATTTACCGTAAGT
TATGTAACGCGGAACTCCATATATGGGCTATGAACTAATGACCCCGTAATTGATTACTATTAATAACTAG
TCAATAATCAATGTCGACCCAGGTGGCACTTTTCGGGGAAATGTGCGCGGAACCCCTATTTGTTTATTTT
TCTAAATACATTCAAATATGTATCCGCTCATGAGACAATAACCCTGATAAATGCTTCAATAATATTGAAA
AAGGAAGAGTATGAGTATTCAACATTTCCGTGTCGCCCTTATTCCCTTTTTTGCGGCATTTTGCCTTCCT
GTTTTTGCTCACCCAGAAACGCTGGTGAAAGTAAAAGATGCTGAAGATCAGTTGGGTGCACGAGTGGGTT
ACATCGAACTGGATCTCAACAGCGGTAAGATCCTTGAGAGTTTTCGCCCCGAAGAACGTTTTCCAATGAT
GAGCACTTTTAAAGTTCTGCTATGTGGCGCGGTATTATCCCGTATTGACGCCGGGCAAGAGCAACTCGGT
CGCCGCATACACTATTCTCAGAATGACTTGGTTGAGTACTCACCAGTCACAGAAAAGCATCTTACGGATG
GCATGACAGTAAGAGAATTATGCAGTGCTGCCATAACCATGAGTGATAACACTGCGGCCAACTTACTTCT
GACAACGATCGGAGGACCGAAGGAGCTAACCGCTTTTTTGCACAACATGGGGGATCATGTAACTCGCCTT
GATCGTTGGGAACCGGAGCTGAATGAAGCCATACCAAACGACGAGCGTGACACCACGATGCCTGTAGCAA
TGGCAACAACGTTGCGCAAACTATTAACTGGCGAACTACTTACTCTAGCTTCCCGGCAACAATTAATAGA
CTGGATGGAGGCGGATAAAGTTGCAGGACCACTTCTGCGCTCGGCCCTTCCGGCTGGCTGGTTTATTGCT
GATAAATCTGGAGCCGGTGAGCGTGGGTCTCGCGGTATCATTGCAGCACTGGGGCCAGATGGTAAGCCCT
CCCGTATCGTAGTTATCTACACGACGGGGAGTCAGGCAACTATGGATGAACGAAATAGACAGATCGCTGA
GATAGGTGCCTCACTGATTAAGCATTGGTAACTGTCAGACCAAGTTTACTCATATATACTTTAGATTGAT
TTAAAACTTCATTTTTAATTTAAAAGGATCTAGGTGAAGATCCTTTTTGATAATCTCATGACCAAAATCC
CTTAACGTGAGTTTTCGTTCCACTGAGCGTCAGACCCCGTAGAAAAGATCAAAGGATCTTC
Features (pLannotate 1.2.2; 29 found; start..end, strand, type, name):
      1..589     +  rep_origin     ori: high-copy-number ColE1/pMB1/pBR322/pUC origin of replication
    772..826     +  CDS            lacI (fragment): lac repressor; lacI; The lac repressor binds to the lac operator to inhibit transcription in E. coli. This inhibition can be relieved by adding lactose or isopropyl-β-D-thiogalactopyranoside (IPTG).
    828..962     -  polyA_signal   SV40 poly(A) signal: SV40 polyadenylation signal
    982..1117    -  rep_origin     SV40 ori: SV40 origin of replication
   1141..1163    -  promoter       SV40 promoter (fragment): SV40 enhancer and early promoter
   1170..1209    +  CDS            lacI (fragment): lac repressor; lacI; The lac repressor binds to the lac operator to inhibit transcription in E. coli. This inhibition can be relieved by adding lactose or isopropyl-β-D-thiogalactopyranoside (IPTG).
   1222..1243    +  protein_bind   CAP binding site: CAP binding activates transcription in the presence of cAMP. E. coli catabolite activator protein
   1258..1288    +  promoter       lac promoter: promoter for the E. coli lac operon
   1296..1312    +  protein_bind   lac operator: The lac repressor binds to the lac operator to inhibit transcription in E. coli. This inhibition can be relieved by adding lactose or isopropyl-β-D-thiogalactopyranoside (IPTG). lac repressor encoded by lacI
   1697..1752    -  polyA_signal   β-globin poly(A) signal: rabbit β-globin polyadenylation signal (Gil and Proudfoot, 1987)
   1838..1973    -  LTR            3' LTR (ΔU3) (fragment): self-inactivating 3' long terminal repeat (LTR) from HIV-1
   1975..2043    -  CDS            nef (fragment): NEF_HV1Z2 - Experimental evidence at protein level: Swiss-Prot protein existence level 1. Extracellular Nef protein targets CD4(+) T-lymphocytes for apoptosis by interacting with CXCR4 surface receptors. From Human immunodeficiency virus type 1 group M subtype D (isolate Z2/CDC-Z34) (HIV-1).
   2069..3799    -  CDS            POM121 (fragment): P121A_HUMAN - Also known as KIAA0618, NUP121, POM121A. Experimental evidence at protein level: Swiss-Prot protein existence level 1. Essential component of the nuclear pore complex (NPC). The repeat-containing domain may be involved in anchoring components of the pore complex to the pore membrane. When overexpressed in cells induces the formation of cytoplasmic annulate lamellae (AL). From Homo sapiens (Human).
   3842..4558    -  CDS            mEGFP: mEGFP is a basic (constitutively fluorescent) green fluorescent protein published in 2002, derived from Aequorea victoria. It has moderate acid sensitivity.
   4572..4609    -  misc_feature   MCS (fragment): multiple cloning site
   4608..4624    -  promoter       tight TRE promoter (fragment): Tet-responsive promoter PTight, consisting of seven tet operator sequences followed by the minimal CMV promoter
   4640..4843    -  promoter       CMV promoter: human cytomegalovirus (CMV) immediate early promoter
   4844..5147    -  enhancer       CMV enhancer: human cytomegalovirus immediate early enhancer
   5215..5231    -  misc_feature   MCS (fragment): multiple cloning site
   5231..5256    -  CDS            Rev (fragment): human immunodeficiency virus 1 (HIV-1) Rev protein; rev; enhances nuclear export of unspliced and incompletely spliced viral mRNAs
   5633..5866    -  misc_feature   RRE: The Rev response element (RRE) of HIV-1 allows for Rev-dependent mRNA export from the nucleus to the cytoplasm.
   6000..6083    -  CDS            vif (fragment): VIF_HV1BR - Experimental evidence at protein level: Swiss-Prot protein existence level 1. Counteracts the innate antiviral activity of host APOBEC3F and APOBEC3G. Forms a complex with host APOBEC3F and APOBEC3G thus preventing the entry of these lethally hypermutating enzymes into progeny virions. Recruits an active E3 ubiquitin ligase complex composed of elongin BC, CUL5, and RBX2 to induce polyubiquitination of APOBEC3G and APOBEC3F. In turn, they are directed to the 26S proteasome for degradation. Vif interaction with APOBEC3G also blocks its cytidine deaminase activity in a proteasome-inde
   6226..6343    -  misc_feature   cPPT/CTS: central polypurine tract and central termination sequence of HIV-1
   6492..6851    -  CDS            HIV-1 gag (fragment): gag protein from human immunodeficiency virus 1; gag
   6835..6960    -  misc_feature   HIV-1 Ψ: packaging signal of human immunodeficiency virus type 1
   7007..7264    -  LTR            5' LTR (truncated): truncated 5' long terminal repeat (LTR) from HIV-1
   7266..7645    -  enhancer       CMV enhancer: human cytomegalovirus immediate early enhancer
   7676..7780    +  promoter       AmpR promoter: bla
   7781..8641    +  CDS            AmpR: β-lactamase; bla; confers resistance to ampicillin, carbenicillin, and related antibiotics
