[The description below was written by a language model from this plasmid's Addgene catalogue record and pLannotate feature annotations shown in this document.]
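Description:
CL20_mEGFP_Vidr_018 is a mammalian expression plasmid built on the CL20 backbone. The catalogue lists it only as mammalian expression, but the feature table shows the architecture of a self-inactivating HIV-1-derived lentiviral transfer vector. It is propagated in E. coli through a high-copy ColE1/pUC-type origin and selected with ampicillin via the β-lactamase (AmpR) gene. The recorded recombination-deficient growth strain is consistent with the repeated LTR sequences. The viral portion begins with a CMV enhancer fused to a truncated 5' LTR, which would drive Tat-independent transcription of the vector genome. This is followed by the Ψ packaging signal, a partial gag sequence, the cPPT/CTS, the Rev response element for Rev-dependent nuclear export, and a ΔU3 3' LTR. A rabbit β-globin polyadenylation signal lies downstream of that LTR. Short SV40 origin/poly(A) and lac-region fragments are also annotated in the backbone.

The payload sits between the RRE and the 3' LTR. An internal CMV enhancer/promoter drives monomeric EGFP fused to the N-terminus of Vidr_018, an unmutated intrinsically disordered region from the human nuclear pore protein POM121 (P121A). The depositor comment suggests that the segment spans residues 259 to 835, which agrees with the roughly 1.7 kb POM121 fragment annotated directly after mEGFP. No mammalian selection marker is annotated, so mEGFP fluorescence is the only readout of expression.

The construct is meant to express a fluorescently tagged disordered region in mammalian cells. The associated study concerns proteome-wide analysis of protein condensate formation and its links to RNA biology. This suggests use in imaging the localisation or condensate-forming behaviour of the IDR, by transfection or potentially lentiviral transduction.
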