Addgene plasmid #244785: CL20_mEGFP_Vidr_018
Purpose: Express mEGFP-tagged intrinsically disordered protein (IDR), Vidr_018, derived from human protein P121A
Depositing lab: Richard Kriwacki. Depositing organization: St. Jude Children's Research Hospital. Publication: Proteome-wide computational analyses reveal links between protein condensate formation and RNA biology. Maiti S, Tripathi S, Baggett DW, Phillips AH, Park CG, Wang J, Wahiduzzaman, Freyaldenhoven WT, Kinger S, Pioso BJ, Bollinger JC, Somjee R, Lang B, Babu MM, Kriwacki RW. Sci Adv. 2025 Dec 5;11(49):eady1420. doi: 10.1126/sciadv.ady1420. Epub 2025 Dec 3. PubMed 41337585.
Backbone
  Vector backbone: CL20
  Vector type: Mammalian Expression
Growth in bacteria
  Bacterial resistance: Ampicillin, 100 μg/mL
  Growth temperature: 37°C
  Growth strain: NEB Stable
  Copy number: High Copy
Gene/Insert
  Gene/Insert name: Vidr_018
  Species: H. sapiens (human)
  Mutation: Unmutated
  Tag / fusion protein: monomeric EGFP (N terminal on insert)
  Cloning method: Restriction Enzyme; 5′ cloning site Unknown (unknown if destroyed)
Terms and licenses: Academic/Nonprofit Terms; Industry Terms: Not Available to Industry
Depositor comments: P121A_259_835
How to cite: CL20_mEGFP_Vidr_018 was a gift from Richard Kriwacki (Addgene plasmid # 244785 ; http://n2t.net/addgene:244785 ; RRID:Addgene_244785)
